>Addgene plasmid #112398 | pZNF165.2.0-gDNA | depositor full sequence | sequence record 211789 | Full Sequence
TAGAGCTAGAAATAGCAAGTTAAAATAAGGCTAGTCCGTTATCAACTTGAAAAAGTGGCACCGAGTCGGT
GCTTTTTTGTTTTAGAGCTAGAAATAGCAAGTTAAAATAAGGCTAGTCCGTTTTTAGCGCGTGCGCCAAT
TCTGCAGACAAATGGCTCTAGAGGTACCCGTTACATAACTTACGGTAAATGGCCCGCCTGGCTGACCGCC
CAACGACCCCCGCCCATTGACGTCAATAGTAACGCCAATAGGGACTTTCCATTGACGTCAATGGGTGGAG
TATTTACGGTAAACTGCCCACTTGGCAGTACATCAAGTGTATCATATGCCAAGTACGCCCCCTATTGACG
TCAATGACGGTAAATGGCCCGCCTGGCATTGTGCCCAGTACATGACCTTATGGGACTTTCCTACTTGGCA
GTACATCTACGTATTAGTCATCGCTATTACCATGGTCGAGGTGAGCCCCACGTTCTGCTTCACTCTCCCC
ATCTCCCCCCCCTCCCCACCCCCAATTTTGTATTTATTTATTTTTTAATTATTTTGTGCAGCGATGGGGG
CGGGGGGGGGGGGGGGGCGCGCGCCAGGCGGGGCGGGGCGGGGCGAGGGGCGGGGCGGGGCGAGGCGGAG
AGGTGCGGCGGCAGCCAATCAGAGCGGCGCGCTCCGAAAGTTTCCTTTTATGGCGAGGCGGCGGCGGCGG
CGGCCCTATAAAAAGCGAAGCGCGCGGCGGGCGGGAGTCGCTGCGACGCTGCCTTCGCCCCGTGCCCCGC
TCCGCCGCCGCCTCGCGCCGCCCGCCCCGGCTCTGACTGACCGCGTTACTCCCACAGGTGAGCGGGCGGG
ACGGCCCTTCTCCTCCGGGCTGTAATTAGCTGAGCAAGAGGTAAGGGTTTAAGGGATGGTTGGTTGGTGG
GGTATTAATGTTTAATTACCTGGAGCACCTGCCTGAAATCACTTTTTTTCAGGTTGGACCGGTGCCACCA
TGGACTATAAGGACCACGACGGAGACTACAAGGATCATGATATTGATTACAAAGACGATGACGATAAGAT
GGCCCCAAAGAAGAAGCGGAAGGTCGGTATCCACGGAGTCCCAGCAGCCGACAAGAAGTACAGCATCGGC
CTGGACATCGGCACCAACTCTGTGGGCTGGGCCGTGATCACCGACGAGTACAAGGTGCCCAGCAAGAAAT
TCAAGGTGCTGGGCAACACCGACCGGCACAGCATCAAGAAGAACCTGATCGGAGCCCTGCTGTTCGACAG
CGGCGAAACAGCCGAGGCCACCCGGCTGAAGAGAACCGCCAGAAGAAGATACACCAGACGGAAGAACCGG
ATCTGCTATCTGCAAGAGATCTTCAGCAACGAGATGGCCAAGGTGGACGACAGCTTCTTCCACAGACTGG
AAGAGTCCTTCCTGGTGGAAGAGGATAAGAAGCACGAGCGGCACCCCATCTTCGGCAACATCGTGGACGA
GGTGGCCTACCACGAGAAGTACCCCACCATCTACCACCTGAGAAAGAAACTGGTGGACAGCACCGACAAG
GCCGACCTGCGGCTGATCTATCTGGCCCTGGCCCACATGATCAAGTTCCGGGGCCACTTCCTGATCGAGG
GCGACCTGAACCCCGACAACAGCGACGTGGACAAGCTGTTCATCCAGCTGGTGCAGACCTACAACCAGCT
GTTCGAGGAAAACCCCATCAACGCCAGCGGCGTGGACGCCAAGGCCATCCTGTCTGCCAGACTGAGCAAG
AGCAGACGGCTGGAAAATCTGATCGCCCAGCTGCCCGGCGAGAAGAAGAATGGCCTGTTCGGAAACCTGA
TTGCCCTGAGCCTGGGCCTGACCCCCAACTTCAAGAGCAACTTCGACCTGGCCGAGGATGCCAAACTGCA
GCTGAGCAAGGACACCTACGACGACGACCTGGACAACCTGCTGGCCCAGATCGGCGACCAGTACGCCGAC
CTGTTTCTGGCCGCCAAGAACCTGTCCGACGCCATCCTGCTGAGCGACATCCTGAGAGTGAACACCGAGA
TCACCAAGGCCCCCCTGAGCGCCTCTATGATCAAGAGATACGACGAGCACCACCAGGACCTGACCCTGCT
GAAAGCTCTCGTGCGGCAGCAGCTGCCTGAGAAGTACAAAGAGATTTTCTTCGACCAGAGCAAGAACGGC
TACGCCGGCTACATTGACGGCGGAGCCAGCCAGGAAGAGTTCTACAAGTTCATCAAGCCCATCCTGGAAA
AGATGGACGGCACCGAGGAACTGCTCGTGAAGCTGAACAGAGAGGACCTGCTGCGGAAGCAGCGGACCTT
CGACAACGGCAGCATCCCCCACCAGATCCACCTGGGAGAGCTGCACGCCATTCTGCGGCGGCAGGAAGAT
TTTTACCCATTCCTGAAGGACAACCGGGAAAAGATCGAGAAGATCCTGACCTTCCGCATCCCCTACTACG
TGGGCCCTCTGGCCAGGGGAAACAGCAGATTCGCCTGGATGACCAGAAAGAGCGAGGAAACCATCACCCC
CTGGAACTTCGAGGAAGTGGTGGACAAGGGCGCTTCCGCCCAGAGCTTCATCGAGCGGATGACCAACTTC
GATAAGAACCTGCCCAACGAGAAGGTGCTGCCCAAGCACAGCCTGCTGTACGAGTACTTCACCGTGTATA
ACGAGCTGACCAAAGTGAAATACGTGACCGAGGGAATGAGAAAGCCCGCCTTCCTGAGCGGCGAGCAGAA
AAAGGCCATCGTGGACCTGCTGTTCAAGACCAACCGGAAAGTGACCGTGAAGCAGCTGAAAGAGGACTAC
TTCAAGAAAATCGAGTGCTTCGACTCCGTGGAAATCTCCGGCGTGGAAGATCGGTTCAACGCCTCCCTGG
GCACATACCACGATCTGCTGAAAATTATCAAGGACAAGGACTTCCTGGACAATGAGGAAAACGAGGACAT
TCTGGAAGATATCGTGCTGACCCTGACACTGTTTGAGGACAGAGAGATGATCGAGGAACGGCTGAAAACC
TATGCCCACCTGTTCGACGACAAAGTGATGAAGCAGCTGAAGCGGCGGAGATACACCGGCTGGGGCAGGC
TGAGCCGGAAGCTGATCAACGGCATCCGGGACAAGCAGTCCGGCAAGACAATCCTGGATTTCCTGAAGTC
CGACGGCTTCGCCAACAGAAACTTCATGCAGCTGATCCACGACGACAGCCTGACCTTTAAAGAGGACATC
CAGAAAGCCCAGGTGTCCGGCCAGGGCGATAGCCTGCACGAGCACATTGCCAATCTGGCCGGCAGCCCCG
CCATTAAGAAGGGCATCCTGCAGACAGTGAAGGTGGTGGACGAGCTCGTGAAAGTGATGGGCCGGCACAA
GCCCGAGAACATCGTGATCGAAATGGCCAGAGAGAACCAGACCACCCAGAAGGGACAGAAGAACAGCCGC
GAGAGAATGAAGCGGATCGAAGAGGGCATCAAAGAGCTGGGCAGCCAGATCCTGAAAGAACACCCCGTGG
AAAACACCCAGCTGCAGAACGAGAAGCTGTACCTGTACTACCTGCAGAATGGGCGGGATATGTACGTGGA
CCAGGAACTGGACATCAACCGGCTGTCCGACTACGATGTGGACCATATCGTGCCTCAGAGCTTTCTGAAG
GACGACTCCATCGACAACAAGGTGCTGACCAGAAGCGACAAGAACCGGGGCAAGAGCGACAACGTGCCCT
CCGAAGAGGTCGTGAAGAAGATGAAGAACTACTGGCGGCAGCTGCTGAACGCCAAGCTGATTACCCAGAG
AAAGTTCGACAATCTGACCAAGGCCGAGAGAGGCGGCCTGAGCGAACTGGATAAGGCCGGCTTCATCAAG
AGACAGCTGGTGGAAACCCGGCAGATCACAAAGCACGTGGCACAGATCCTGGACTCCCGGATGAACACTA
AGTACGACGAGAATGACAAGCTGATCCGGGAAGTGAAAGTGATCACCCTGAAGTCCAAGCTGGTGTCCGA
TTTCCGGAAGGATTTCCAGTTTTACAAAGTGCGCGAGATCAACAACTACCACCACGCCCACGACGCCTAC
CTGAACGCCGTCGTGGGAACCGCCCTGATCAAAAAGTACCCTAAGCTGGAAAGCGAGTTCGTGTACGGCG
ACTACAAGGTGTACGACGTGCGGAAGATGATCGCCAAGAGCGAGCAGGAAATCGGCAAGGCTACCGCCAA
GTACTTCTTCTACAGCAACATCATGAACTTTTTCAAGACCGAGATTACCCTGGCCAACGGCGAGATCCGG
AAGCGGCCTCTGATCGAGACAAACGGCGAAACCGGGGAGATCGTGTGGGATAAGGGCCGGGATTTTGCCA
CCGTGCGGAAAGTGCTGAGCATGCCCCAAGTGAATATCGTGAAAAAGACCGAGGTGCAGACAGGCGGCTT
CAGCAAAGAGTCTATCCTGCCCAAGAGGAACAGCGATAAGCTGATCGCCAGAAAGAAGGACTGGGACCCT
AAGAAGTACGGCGGCTTCGACAGCCCCACCGTGGCCTATTCTGTGCTGGTGGTGGCCAAAGTGGAAAAGG
GCAAGTCCAAGAAACTGAAGAGTGTGAAAGAGCTGCTGGGGATCACCATCATGGAAAGAAGCAGCTTCGA
GAAGAATCCCATCGACTTTCTGGAAGCCAAGGGCTACAAAGAAGTGAAAAAGGACCTGATCATCAAGCTG
CCTAAGTACTCCCTGTTCGAGCTGGAAAACGGCCGGAAGAGAATGCTGGCCTCTGCCGGCGAACTGCAGA
AGGGAAACGAACTGGCCCTGCCCTCCAAATATGTGAACTTCCTGTACCTGGCCAGCCACTATGAGAAGCT
GAAGGGCTCCCCCGAGGATAATGAGCAGAAACAGCTGTTTGTGGAACAGCACAAGCACTACCTGGACGAG
ATCATCGAGCAGATCAGCGAGTTCTCCAAGAGAGTGATCCTGGCCGACGCTAATCTGGACAAAGTGCTGT
CCGCCTACAACAAGCACCGGGATAAGCCCATCAGAGAGCAGGCCGAGAATATCATCCACCTGTTTACCCT
GACCAATCTGGGAGCCCCTGCCGCCTTCAAGTACTTTGACACCACCATCGACCGGAAGAGGTACACCAGC
ACCAAAGAGGTGCTGGACGCCACCCTGATCCACCAGAGCATCACCGGCCTGTACGAGACACGGATCGACC
TGTCTCAGCTGGGAGGCGACAAAAGGCCGGCGGCCACGAAAAAGGCCGGCCAGGCAAAAAAGAAAAAGTA
AGAATTCCTAGAGCTCGCTGATCAGCCTCGACTGTGCCTTCTAGTTGCCAGCCATCTGTTGTTTGCCCCT
CCCCCGTGCCTTCCTTGACCCTGGAAGGTGCCACTCCCACTGTCCTTTCCTAATAAAATGAGGAAATTGC
ATCGCATTGTCTGAGTAGGTGTCATTCTATTCTGGGGGGTGGGGTGGGGCAGGACAGCAAGGGGGAGGAT
TGGGAAGAGAATAGCAGGCATGCTGGGGAGCGGCCGCAGGAACCCCTAGTGATGGAGTTGGCCACTCCCT
CTCTGCGCGCTCGCTCGCTCACTGAGGCCGGGCGACCAAAGGTCGCCCGACGCCCGGGCTTTGCCCGGGC
GGCCTCAGTGAGCGAGCGAGCGCGCAGCTGCCTGCAGGGGCGCCTGATGCGGTATTTTCTCCTTACGCAT
CTGTGCGGTATTTCACACCGCATA
[142 nt withheld, positions 5695-5836]
C
[141 nt withheld, positions 5838-5978]
CCTTTGACGTTGGAGTCCACGTTCTTT
[37 nt withheld, positions 6006-6042]
ACCCTATCTCGGGCTATTCTTTTGATTTATAAGGGATTTTGCCGATTTCGGCCTATTGGTTAAAAAATGA
GCTGATTTAACAAAAATTTAACGCGAATTTTAACAAAATATTAACGTTTACAATTTTATGGTGCACTCTC
AGTACAATCTGCTCTGATGCCGCATAGTTAAGCCAGCCCCGACACCCGCCAACACCCGCTGACGCGCCCT
GACGGGCTTGTCTGCTCCCGGCATCCGCTTACAGACAAGCTGTGACCGTCTCCGGGAGCTGCATGTGTCA
GAGGTTTTCACCGTCATCACCGAAACGCGCGAGACGAAAGGGCCTCGTGATACGCCTATTTTTATAGGTT
AATGTCATGATAATAATGGTTTCTTAGACGTCAGGTGGCACTTTTCGGGGAAATGTGCGCGGAACCCCTA
TTTGTTTATTTTTCTAAATACATTCAAATATGTATCCGCTCATGAGACAATAACCCTGATAAATGCTTCA
ATAATATTGAAAAAGGAAGAGTATGAGTATTCAACATTTCCGTGTCGCCCTTATTCCCTTTTTTGCGGCA
TTTTGCCTTCCTGTTTTTGCTCACCCAGAAACGCTGGTGAAAGTAAAAGATGCTGAAGATCAGTTGGGTG
CACGAGTGGGTTACATCGAACTGGATCTCAACAGCGGTAAGATCCTTGAGAGTTTTCGCCCCGAAGAACG
TTTTCCAATGATGAGCACTTTTAAAGTTCTGCTATGTGGCGCGGTATTATCCCGTATTGACGCCGGGCAA
GAGCAACTCGGTCGCCGCATACACTATTCTCAGAATGACTTGGTTGAGTACTCACCAGTCACAGAAAAGC
ATCTTACGGATGGCATGACAGTAAGAGAATTATGCAGTGCTGCCATAACCATGAGTGATAACACTGCGGC
CAACTTACTTCTGACAACGATCGGAGGACCGAAGGAGCTAACCGCTTTTTTGCACAACATGGGGGATCAT
GTAACTCGCCTTGATCGTTGGGAACCGGAGCTGAATGAAGCCATACCAAACGACGAGCGTGACACCACGA
TGCCTGTAGCAATGGCAACAACGTTGCGCAAACTATTAACTGGCGAACTACTTACTCTAGCTTCCCGGCA
ACAATTAATAGACTGGATGGAGGCGGATAAAGTTGCAGGACCACTTCTGCGCTCGGCCCTTCCGGCTGGC
TGGTTTATTGCTGATAAATCTGGAGCCGGTGAGCGTGGAAGCCGCGGTATCATTGCAGCACTGGGGCCAG
ATGGTAAGCCCTCCCGTATCGTAGTTATCTACACGACGGGGAGTCAGGCAACTATGGATGAACGAAATAG
ACAGATCGCTGAGATAGGTGCCTCACTGATTAAGCATTGGTAACTGTCAGACCAAGTTTACTCATATATA
CTTTAGATTGATTTAAAACTTCATTTTTAATTTAAAAGGATCTAGGTGAAGATCCTTTTTGATAATCTCA
TGACCAAAATCCCTTAACGTGAGTTTTCGTTCCACTGAGCGTCAGACCCCGTAGAAAAGATCAAAGGATC
TTCTTGAGATCCTTTTTTTCTGCGCGTAATCTGCTGCTTGCAAACAAAAAAACCACCGCTACCAGCGGTG
GTTTGTTTGCCGGATCAAGAGCTACCAACTCTTTTTCCGAAGGTAACTGGCTTCAGCAGAGCGCAGATAC
CAAATACTGTCCTTCTAGTGTAGCCGTAGTTAGGCCACCACTTCAAGAACTCTGTAGCACCGCCTACATA
CCTCGCTCTGCTAATCCTGTTACCAGTGGCTGCTGCCAGTGGCGATAAGTCGTGTCTTACCGGGTTGGAC
TCAAGACGATAGTTACCGGATAAGGCGCAGCGGTCGGGCTGAACGGGGGGTTCGTGCACACAGCCCAGCT
TGGAGCGAACGACCTACACCGAACTGAGATACCTACAGCGTGAGCTATGAGAAAGCGCCACGCTTCCCGA
AGGGAGAAAGGCGGACAGGTATCCGGTAAGCGGCAGGGTCGGAACAGGAGAGCGCACGAGGGAGCTTCCA
GGGGGAAACGCCTGGTATCTTTATAGTCCTGTCGGGTTTCGCCACCTCTGACTTGAGCGTCGATTTTTGT
GATGCTCGTCAGGGGGGCGGAGCCTATGGAAAAACGCCAGCAACGCGGCCTTTTTACGGTTCCTGGCCTT
TTGCTGGCCTTTTGCTCACATGTGAGGGCCTATTTCCCATGATTCCTTCATATTTGCATATACGATACAA
GGCTGTTAGAGAGATAATTGGAATTAATTTGACTGTAAACACAAAGATATTAGTACAAAATACGTGACGT
AGAAAGTAATAATTTCTTGGGTAGTTTGCAGTTTTAAAATTATGTTTTAAAATGGACTATCATATGCTTA
CCGTAACTTGAAAGTATTTCGATTTCTTGGCTTTATATATCTTGTGGAAAGGACGAAACACCAGGGAAAA
CCTATTAATGTAGTTT
Features (pLannotate 1.2.2; 18 found; start..end, strand, type, name):
     79..122     +  misc_RNA       gRNA scaffold (fragment): guide RNA scaffold for the Streptococcus pyogenes CRISPR/Cas9 system
    169..454     +  enhancer       CMV enhancer: human cytomegalovirus immediate early enhancer; contains an 18-bp deletion relative to the standard CMV enhancer
    456..733     +  promoter       chicken β-actin promoter: No description available
    734..962     +  intron         hybrid intron: hybrid between chicken β-actin (CBA) and minute virus of mice (MMV) introns (Gray et al., 2011)
   1100..2701    +  CDS            Cas9(N): N-terminal portion of Streptococcus pyogenes Cas9 (Zetsche et al., 2015)
   2702..5200    +  CDS            Cas9(C): C-terminal portion of Streptococcus pyogenes Cas9 (Zetsche et al., 2015)
   5201..5248    +  CDS            nucleoplasmin NLS: bipartite nuclear localization signal from nucleoplasmin
   5282..5393    +  polyA_signal   bGH poly(A) signal: bovine growth hormone polyadenylation signal
   5498..5638    +  repeat_region  AAV2 ITR: inverted terminal repeat of adeno-associated virus serotype 2 inverted
   5643..5694    -  misc_feature   bom (fragment): basis of mobility region from pBR322
   5713..6093    +  rep_origin     M13 ori (sequence partly withheld): M13 bacteriophage origin of replication; arrow indicates direction of (+) strand synthesis
   6169..6218    -  misc_feature   bom (fragment): basis of mobility region from pBR322
   6320..6355    -  CDS            rop (fragment): Rop protein, which maintains plasmids at low copy number; rop
   6450..6554    +  promoter       AmpR promoter: bla
   6555..7415    +  CDS            AmpR: β-lactamase; bla; confers resistance to ampicillin, carbenicillin, and related antibiotics
   7586..8174    +  rep_origin     ori: high-copy-number ColE1/pMB1/pBR322/pUC origin of replication
   8236..8476    +  promoter       U6 promoter: RNA polymerase III promoter for human U6 snRNA
   8505..72      +  misc_RNA       gRNA scaffold (across the origin): guide RNA scaffold for the Streptococcus pyogenes CRISPR/Cas9 system
