>Addgene plasmid #112398 | pZNF165.2.0-gDNA | addgene full sequence | sequence record 230245 | Addgene NGS Result
TAGAGCTAGAAATAGCAAGTTAAAATAAGGCTAGTCCGTTATCAACTTGAAAAAGTGGCACCGAGTCGGT
GCTTTTTTGTTTTAGAGCTAGAAATAGCAAGTTAAAATAAGGCTAGTCCGTTTTTAGCGCGTGCGCCAAT
TCTGCAGACAAATGGCTCTAGAGGTACCCGTTACATAACTTACGGTAAATGGCCCGCCTGGCTGACCGCC
CAACGACCCCCGCCCATTGACGTCAATAGTAACGCCAATAGGGACTTTCCATTGACGTCAATGGGTGGAG
TATTTACGGTAAACTGCCCACTTGGCAGTACATCAAGTGTATCATATGCCAAGTACGCCCCCTATTGACG
TCAATGACGGTAAATGGCCCGCCTGGCATTGTGCCCAGTACATGACCTTATGGGACTTTCCTACTTGGCA
GTACATCTACGTATTAGTCATCGCTATTACCATGGTCGAGGTGAGCCCCACGTTCTGCTTCACTCTCCCC
ATCTCCCCCCCCTCCCCACCCCCAATTTTGTATTTATTTATTTTTTAATTATTTTGTGCAGCGATGGGGG
CGGGGGGGGGGNNNNNNNNNNNNGGCGNGGGGCGGGGCGGGGCGAGGCGGAGAGGTGCGGCGGCAGCCAA
TCAGAGCGGCGCGCTCCGAAAGTTTCCTTTTATGGCGAGGCGGCGGCGGCGGCGGCCCTATAAAAAGCGA
AGCGCGCGGCGGGCGGGAGTCGCTGCGCGCTGCCTTCGCCCCGTGCCCCGCTCCGCCGCCGCCTCGCGCC
GCCCGCCCCGGCTCTGACTGACCGCGTTACTCCCACAGGTGAGCGGGCGGGACGGCCCTTCTCCTCCGGG
CTGTAATTAGCTGAGCAAGAGGTAAGGGTTTAAGGGATGGTTGGTTGGTGGGGTATTAATGTTTAATTAC
CTGGAGCACCTGCCTGAAATCACTTTTTTTCAGGTTGGACCGGTGCCACCATGGACTATAAGGACCACGA
CGGAGACTACAAGGATCATGATATTGATTACAAAGACGATGACGATAAGATGGCCCCAAAGAAGAAGCGG
AAGGTCGGTATCCACGGAGTCCCAGCAGCCGACAAGAAGTACAGCATCGGCCTGGACATCGGCACCAACT
CTGTGGGCTGGGCCGTGATCACCGACGAGTACAAGGTGCCCAGCAAGAAATTCAAGGTGCTGGGCAACAC
CGACCGGCACAGCATCAAGAAGAACCTGATCGGAGCCCTGCTGTTCGACAGCGGCGAAACAGCCGAGGCC
ACCCGGCTGAAGAGAACCGCCAGAAGAAGATACACCAGACGGAAGAACCGGATCTGCTATCTGCAAGAGA
TCTTCAGCAACGAGATGGCCAAGGTGGACGACAGCTTCTTCCACAGACTGGAAGAGTCCTTCCTGGTGGA
AGAGGATAAGAAGCACGAGCGGCACCCCATCTTCGGCAACATCGTGGACGAGGTGGCCTACCACGAGAAG
TACCCCACCATCTACCACCTGAGAAAGAAACTGGTGGACAGCACCGACAAGGCCGACCTGCGGCTGATCT
ATCTGGCCCTGGCCCACATGATCAAGTTCCGGGGCCACTTCCTGATCGAGGGCGACCTGAACCCCGACAA
CAGCGACGTGGACAAGCTGTTCATCCAGCTGGTGCAGACCTACAACCAGCTGTTCGAGGAAAACCCCATC
AACGCCAGCGGCGTGGACGCCAAGGCCATCCTGTCTGCCAGACTGAGCAAGAGCAGACGGCTGGAAAATC
TGATCGCCCAGCTGCCCGGCGAGAAGAAGAATGGCCTGTTCGGAAACCTGATTGCCCTGAGCCTGGGCCT
GACCCCCAACTTCAAGAGCAACTTCGACCTGGCCGAGGATGCCAAACTGCAGCTGAGCAAGGACACCTAC
GACGACGACCTGGACAACCTGCTGGCCCAGATCGGCGACCAGTACGCCGACCTGTTTCTGGCCGCCAAGA
ACCTGTCCGACGCCATCCTGCTGAGCGACATCCTGAGAGTGAACACCGAGATCACCAAGGCCCCCCTGAG
CGCCTCTATGATCAAGAGATACGACGAGCACCACCAGGACCTGACCCTGCTGAAAGCTCTCGTGCGGCAG
CAGCTGCCTGAGAAGTACAAAGAGATTTTCTTCGACCAGAGCAAGAACGGCTACGCCGGCTACATTGACG
GCGGAGCCAGCCAGGAAGAGTTCTACAAGTTCATCAAGCCCATCCTGGAAAAGATGGACGGCACCGAGGA
ACTGCTCGTGAAGCTGAACAGAGAGGACCTGCTGCGGAAGCAGCGGACCTTCGACAACGGCAGCATCCCC
CACCAGATCCACCTGGGAGAGCTGCACGCCATTCTGCGGCGGCAGGAAGATTTTTACCCATTCCTGAAGG
ACAACCGGGAAAAGATCGAGAAGATCCTGACCTTCCGCATCCCCTACTACGTGGGCCCTCTGGCCAGGGG
AAACAGCAGATTCGCCTGGATGACCAGAAAGAGCGAGGAAACCATCACCCCCTGGAACTTCGAGGAAGTG
GTGGACAAGGGCGCTTCCGCCCAGAGCTTCATCGAGCGGATGACCAACTTCGATAAGAACCTGCCCAACG
AGAAGGTGCTGCCCAAGCACAGCCTGCTGTACGAGTACTTCACCGTGTATAACGAGCTGACCAAAGTGAA
ATACGTGACCGAGGGAATGAGAAAGCCCGCCTTCCTGAGCGGCGAGCAGAAAAAGGCCATCGTGGACCTG
CTGTTCAAGACCAACCGGAAAGTGACCGTGAAGCAGCTGAAAGAGGACTACTTCAAGAAAATCGAGTGCT
TCGACTCCGTGGAAATCTCCGGCGTGGAAGATCGGTTCAACGCCTCCCTGGGCACATACCACGATCTGCT
GAAAATTATCAAGGACAAGGACTTCCTGGACAATGAGGAAAACGAGGACATTCTGGAAGATATCGTGCTG
ACCCTGACACTGTTTGAGGACAGAGAGATGATCGAGGAACGGCTGAAAACCTATGCCCACCTGTTCGACG
ACAAAGTGATGAAGCAGCTGAAGCGGCGGAGATACACCGGCTGGGGCAGGCTGAGCCGGAAGCTGATCAA
CGGCATCCGGGACAAGCAGTCCGGCAAGACAATCCTGGATTTCCTGAAGTCCGACGGCTTCGCCAACAGA
AACTTCATGCAGCTGATCCACGACGACAGCCTGACCTTTAAAGAGGACATCCAGAAAGCCCAGGTGTCCG
GCCAGGGCGATAGCCTGCACGAGCACATTGCCAATCTGGCCGGCAGCCCCGCCATTAAGAAGGGCATCCT
GCAGACAGTGAAGGTGGTGGACGAGCTCGTGAAAGTGATGGGCCGGCACAAGCCCGAGAACATCGTGATC
GAAATGGCCAGAGAGAACCAGACCACCCAGAAGGGACAGAAGAACAGCCGCGAGAGAATGAAGCGGATCG
AAGAGGGCATCAAAGAGCTGGGCAGCCAGATCCTGAAAGAACACCCCGTGGAAAACACCCAGCTGCAGAA
CGAGAAGCTGTACCTGTACTACCTGCAGAATGGGCGGGATATGTACGTGGACCAGGAACTGGACATCAAC
CGGCTGTCCGACTACGATGTGGACCATATCGTGCCTCAGAGCTTTCTGAAGGACGACTCCATCGACAACA
AGGTGCTGACCAGAAGCGACAAGAACCGGGGCAAGAGCGACAACGTGCCCTCCGAAGAGGTCGTGAAGAA
GATGAAGAACTACTGGCGGCAGCTGCTGAACGCCAAGCTGATTACCCAGAGAAAGTTCGACAATCTGACC
AAGGCCGAGAGAGGCGGCCTGAGCGAACTGGATAAGGCCGGCTTCATCAAGAGACAGCTGGTGGAAACCC
GGCAGATCACAAAGCACGTGGCACAGATCCTGGACTCCCGGATGAACACTAAGTACGACGAGAATGACAA
GCTGATCCGGGAAGTGAAAGTGATCACCCTGAAGTCCAAGCTGGTGTCCGATTTCCGGAAGGATTTCCAG
TTTTACAAAGTGCGCGAGATCAACAACTACCACCACGCCCACGACGCCTACCTGAACGCCGTCGTGGGAA
CCGCCCTGATCAAAAAGTACCCTAAGCTGGAAAGCGAGTTCGTGTACGGCGACTACAAGGTGTACGACGT
GCGGAAGATGATCGCCAAGAGCGAGCAGGAAATCGGCAAGGCTACCGCCAAGTACTTCTTCTACAGCAAC
ATCATGAACTTTTTCAAGACCGAGATTACCCTGGCCAACGGCGAGATCCGGAAGCGGCCTCTGATCGAGA
CAAACGGCGAAACCGGGGAGATCGTGTGGGATAAGGGCCGGGATTTTGCCACCGTGCGGAAAGTGCTGAG
CATGCCCCAAGTGAATATCGTGAAAAAGACCGAGGTGCAGACAGGCGGCTTCAGCAAAGAGTCTATCCTG
CCCAAGAGGAACAGCGATAAGCTGATCGCCAGAAAGAAGGACTGGGACCCTAAGAAGTACGGCGGCTTCG
ACAGCCCCACCGTGGCCTATTCTGTGCTGGTGGTGGCCAAAGTGGAAAAGGGCAAGTCCAAGAAACTGAA
GAGTGTGAAAGAGCTGCTGGGGATCACCATCATGGAAAGAAGCAGCTTCGAGAAGAATCCCATCGACTTT
CTGGAAGCCAAGGGCTACAAAGAAGTGAAAAAGGACCTGATCATCAAGCTGCCTAAGTACTCCCTGTTCG
AGCTGGAAAACGGCCGGAAGAGAATGCTGGCCTCTGCCGGCGAACTGCAGAAGGGAAACGAACTGGCCCT
GCCCTCCAAATATGTGAACTTCCTGTACCTGGCCAGCCACTATGAGAAGCTGAAGGGCTCCCCCGAGGAT
AATGAGCAGAAACAGCTGTTTGTGGAACAGCACAAGCACTACCTGGACGAGATCATCGAGCAGATCAGCG
AGTTCTCCAAGAGAGTGATCCTGGCCGACGCTAATCTGGACAAAGTGCTGTCCGCCTACAACAAGCACCG
GGATAAGCCCATCAGAGAGCAGGCCGAGAATATCATCCACCTGTTTACCCTGACCAATCTGGGAGCCCCT
GCCGCCTTCAAGTACTTTGACACCACCATCGACCGGAAGAGGTACACCAGCACCAAAGAGGTGCTGGACG
CCACCCTGATCCACCAGAGCATCACCGGCCTGTACGAGACACGGATCGACCTGTCTCAGCTGGGAGGCGA
CAAAAGGCCGGCGGCCACGAAAAAGGCCGGCCAGGCAAAAAAGAAAAAGTAAGAATTCCTAGAGCTCGCT
GATCAGCCTCGACTGTGCCTTCTAGTTGCCAGCCATCTGTTGTTTGCCCCTCCCCCGTGCCTTCCTTGAC
CCTGGAAGGTGCCACTCCCACTGTCCTTTCCTAATAAAATGAGGAAATTGCATCGCATTGTCTGAGTAGG
TGTCATTCTATTCTGGGGGGTGGGGTGGGGCAGGACAGCAAGGGGGAGGATTGGGAAGAGAATAGCAGGC
ATGCTGGGGAGCGGCCGCAGGAACCCCTAGTGATGGAGTTGGCCACTCCCTCTCTGCGCGCTCGCTCGCT
CACTGAGGCCGGGCGACCAAAGGTCGCCCGACGCCCGGGCTTTGCCCGGGCGGCCTCAGTGAGCGAGCGA
GCGCGCAGCTGCCTGCAGGGGCGCCTGATGCGGTATTTTCTCCTTACGCATCTGTGCGGTATTTCACACC
GCATA
[95 nt withheld, positions 5676-5770]
T
[46 nt withheld, positions 5772-5817]
C
[141 nt withheld, positions 5819-5959]
CCTTTGACGTTGGAGTCCACGTTCTTT
[37 nt withheld, positions 5987-6023]
ACTCTATCTCGGGCTATTCTTTTGATTTATAAGGGATTTTGCCGATTTCGGTCTATTGGTTAAAAAATGA
GCTGATTTAACAAAAATTTAACGCGAATTTTAACAAAATATTAACGTTTACAATTTTATGGTGCACTCTC
AGTACAATCTGCTCTGATGCCGCATAGTTAAGCCAGCCCCGACACCCGCCAACACCCGCTGACGCGCCCT
GACGGGCTTGTCTGCTCCCGGCATCCGCTTACAGACAAGCTGTGACCGTCTCCGGGAGCTGCATGTGTCA
GAGGTTTTCACCGTCATCACCGAAACGCGCGAGACGAAAGGGCCTCGTGATACGCCTATTTTTATAGGTT
AATGTCATGATAATAATGGTTTCTTAGACGTCAGGTGGCACTTTTCGGGGAAATGTGCGCGGAACCCCTA
TTTGTTTATTTTTCTAAATACATTCAAATATGTATCCGCTCATGAGACAATAACCCTGATAAATGCTTCA
ATAATATTGAAAAAGGAAGAGTATGAGTATTCAACATTTCCGTGTCGCCCTTATTCCCTTTTTTGCGGCA
TTTTGCCTTCCTGTTTTTGCTCACCCAGAAACGCTGGTGAAAGTAAAAGATGCTGAAGATCAGTTGGGTG
CACGAGTGGGTTACATCGAACTGGATCTCAACAGCGGTAAGATCCTTGAGAGTTTTCGCCCCGAAGAACG
TTTTCCAATGATGAGCACTTTTAAAGTTCTGCTATGTGGCGCGGTATTATCCCGTATTGACGCCGGGCAA
GAGCAACTCGGTCGCCGCATACACTATTCTCAGAATGACTTGGTTGAGTACTCACCAGTCACAGAAAAGC
ATCTTACGGATGGCATGACAGTAAGAGAATTATGCAGTGCTGCCATAACCATGAGTGATAACACTGCGGC
CAACTTACTTCTGACAACGATCGGAGGACCGAAGGAGCTAACCGCTTTTTTGCACAACATGGGGGATCAT
GTAACTCGCCTTGATCGTTGGGAACCGGAGCTGAATGAAGCCATACCAAACGACGAGCGTGACACCACGA
TGCCTGTAGCAATGGCAACAACGTTGCGCAAACTATTAACTGGCGAACTACTTACTCTAGCTTCCCGGCA
ACAATTAATAGACTGGATGGAGGCGGATAAAGTTGCAGGACCACTTCTGCGCTCGGCCCTTCCGGCTGGC
TGGTTTATTGCTGATAAATCTGGAGCCGGTGAGCGTGGAAGCCGCGGTATCATTGCAGCACTGGGGCCAG
ATGGTAAGCCCTCCCGTATCGTAGTTATCTACACGACGGGGAGTCAGGCAACTATGGATGAACGAAATAG
ACAGATCGCTGAGATAGGTGCCTCACTGATTAAGCATTGGTAACTGTCAGACCAAGTTTACTCATATATA
CTTTAGATTGATTTAAAACTTCATTTTTAATTTAAAAGGATCTAGGTGAAGATCCTTTTTGATAATCTCA
TGACCAAAATCCCTTAACGTGAGTTTTCGTTCCACTGAGCGTCAGACCCCGTAGAAAAGATCAAAGGATC
TTCTTGAGATCCTTTTTTTCTGCGCGTAATCTGCTGCTTGCAAACAAAAAAACCACCGCTACCAGCGGTG
GTTTGTTTGCCGGATCAAGAGCTACCAACTCTTTTTCCGAAGGTAACTGGCTTCAGCAGAGCGCAGATAC
CAAATACTGTTCTTCTAGTGTAGCCGTAGTTAGGCCACCACTTCAAGAACTCTGTAGCACCGCCTACATA
CCTCGCTCTGCTAATCCTGTTACCAGTGGCTGCTGCCAGTGGCGATAAGTCGTGTCTTACCGGGTTGGAC
TCAAGACGATAGTTACCGGATAAGGCGCAGCGGTCGGGCTGAACGGGGGGTTCGTGCACACAGCCCAGCT
TGGAGCGAACGACCTACACCGAACTGAGATACCTACAGCGTGAGCTATGAGAAAGCGCCACGCTTCCCGA
AGGGAGAAAGGCGGACAGGTATCCGGTAAGCGGCAGGGTCGGAACAGGAGAGCGCACGAGGGAGCTTCCA
GGGGGAAACGCCTGGTATCTTTATAGTCCTGTCGGGTTTCGCCACCTCTGACTTGAGCGTCGATTTTTGT
GATGCTCGTCAGGGGGGCGGAGCCTATGGAAAAACGCCAGCAACGCGGCCTTTTTACGGTTCCTGGCCTT
TTGCTGGCCTTTTGCTCACATGTGAGGGCCTATTTCCCATGATTCCTTCATATTTGCATATACGATACAA
GGCTGTTAGAGAGATAATTGGAATTAATTTGACTGTAAACACAAAGATATTAGTACAAAATACGTGACGT
AGAAAGTAATAATTTCTTGGGTAGTTTGCAGTTTTAAAATTATGTTTTAAAATGGACTATCATATGCTTA
CCGTAACTTGAAAGTATTTCGATTTCTTGGCTTTATATATCTTGTGGAAAGGACGAAACACCGAGGGAAA
ACCTATTAATGTAGTTT
Features (pLannotate 1.2.2; 18 found; start..end, strand, type, name):
     79..122     +  misc_RNA       gRNA scaffold (fragment): guide RNA scaffold for the Streptococcus pyogenes CRISPR/Cas9 system
    169..454     +  enhancer       CMV enhancer: human cytomegalovirus immediate early enhancer; contains an 18-bp deletion relative to the standard CMV enhancer
    456..715     +  promoter       chicken β-actin promoter: contains a 21-bp deletion relative to the standard chicken β-actin promoter
    716..943     +  intron         hybrid intron: hybrid between chicken β-actin (CBA) and minute virus of mice (MMV) introns (Gray et al., 2011)
   1081..2682    +  CDS            Cas9(N): N-terminal portion of Streptococcus pyogenes Cas9 (Zetsche et al., 2015)
   2683..5181    +  CDS            Cas9(C): C-terminal portion of Streptococcus pyogenes Cas9 (Zetsche et al., 2015)
   5182..5229    +  CDS            nucleoplasmin NLS: bipartite nuclear localization signal from nucleoplasmin
   5263..5374    +  polyA_signal   bGH poly(A) signal: bovine growth hormone polyadenylation signal
   5479..5619    +  repeat_region  AAV2 ITR: inverted terminal repeat of adeno-associated virus serotype 2 inverted
   5624..5675    -  misc_feature   bom (fragment): basis of mobility region from pBR322
   5694..6149    +  rep_origin     f1 ori (sequence partly withheld): f1 bacteriophage origin of replication; arrow indicates direction of (+) strand synthesis
   6150..6199    -  misc_feature   bom (fragment): basis of mobility region from pBR322
   6301..6336    -  CDS            rop (fragment): Rop protein, which maintains plasmids at low copy number; rop
   6431..6535    +  promoter       AmpR promoter: bla
   6536..7396    +  CDS            AmpR: β-lactamase; bla; confers resistance to ampicillin, carbenicillin, and related antibiotics
   7567..8155    +  rep_origin     ori: high-copy-number ColE1/pMB1/pBR322/pUC origin of replication
   8217..8457    +  promoter       U6 promoter: RNA polymerase III promoter for human U6 snRNA
   8487..72      +  misc_RNA       gRNA scaffold (across the origin): guide RNA scaffold for the Streptococcus pyogenes CRISPR/Cas9 system
