[The description below was written by a language model from this plasmid's Addgene catalogue record and pLannotate feature annotations shown in this document.]
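Description:
pZNF165.2.0-gDNA is a mammalian CRISPR expression plasmid built on the pX330 backbone. From a single vector it delivers both Streptococcus pyogenes Cas9 and a single guide RNA directed against the human transcription factor gene ZNF165 (also known as CT53, LD65 or ZSCAN7). The 20-nucleotide spacer was cloned into the BbsI sites of pX330, which were destroyed in the process. It sits between the human U6 RNA polymerase III promoter and the S. pyogenes gRNA scaffold, and the PAM listed in the record belongs to the genomic target and is not present in the plasmid. Cas9 is driven by a hybrid CBh-type promoter made up of the CMV enhancer, the chicken β-actin promoter and a hybrid CBA/MVM intron. The coding sequence is annotated as adjoining N- and C-terminal portions that together form one continuous open reading frame. It ends in a bipartite nucleoplasmin nuclear localization signal and is followed by the bGH polyadenylation signal. A single AAV2 ITR lies downstream of the cassette; one ITR alone does not make the plasmid an AAV packaging vector.

In bacteria the plasmid is maintained at high copy through a ColE1/pUC-type origin and is selected with ampicillin via the β-lactamase gene. An f1/M13 phage origin is also present, along with small bom and rop fragments. Two sequence records are available, a depositor sequence of 8,508 nt and a repository NGS result of 8,490 nt. They share the same feature layout and differ mainly by a short deletion annotated in the chicken β-actin promoter of the NGS record. The depositor notes that the plasmid is meant to be used together with a companion donor plasmid, pZNF165-donor. That pairing suggests Cas9 cleavage at the ZNF165 locus combined with donor-templated editing, although the record does not describe the intended modification.
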