Addgene plasmid #112398: pZNF165.2.0-gDNA
Purpose: CRISPR plasmid for expression of Cas9 and gRNA targeting human transcription factor ZNF165
Depositing lab: Kevin White. Depositing organization: University of Chicago.
Backbone
  Vector backbone: pX330
  Backbone manufacturer: Zhang lab (Addgene plasmid ID: 42230)
  Vector type: Mammalian Expression, CRISPR
Growth in bacteria
  Bacterial resistance: Ampicillin, 100 μg/mL
  Growth temperature: 37°C
  Growth strain: DH5alpha
  Copy number: High Copy
Gene/Insert
  Gene/Insert name: ZNF165
  gRNA/shRNA sequence: AGGGAAAACCTATTAATGTA AGG
  Species: H. sapiens (human)
  Entrez Gene: ZNF165 (a.k.a. CT53, LD65, ZSCAN7)
  Cloning method: Restriction Enzyme; 5′ cloning site BbsI (destroyed during cloning); 3′ cloning site BbsI (destroyed during cloning)
  Sequencing primers: 5′ hU6-F (5'-GAGGGCCTATTTCCCATGATT-3')
Terms and licenses: Academic/Nonprofit Terms; Industry Terms: Not Available to Industry
Depositor comments: gRNA sequence listed includes 20 nucleotide target sequence, followed by the uncloned PAM sequence. The PAM sequence is not present in the plasmid. Use with plasmid pZNF165-donor.
How to cite: pZNF165.2.0-gDNA was a gift from Kevin White (Addgene plasmid # 112398 ; http://n2t.net/addgene:112398 ; RRID:Addgene_112398)
